>Addgene plasmid #204584 | pACS69 | addgene full sequence | sequence record 419044 | Addgene NGS Result
GCTTATCGACTGCACGGTGCACCAATGCTTCTGGCGTCAGGCAGCCATCGGAAGCTGTGGTATGGCTGTG
CAGGTCGTAAATCACTGCATAATTCGTGTCGCTCAAGGCGCACTCCCGTTCTGGATAATGTTTTTTGCGC
CGACATCATAACGGTTCTGGCAAATATTCTGAAATGAGCTGTTGACAATTAATCATCGGCTCGTATAATG
TGTGGAATTGTGAGCGGATAACAATTTCACACAGGAAACAGTATTCATGTCCCCTATACTAGGTTATTGG
AAAATTAAGGGCCTTGTGCAACCCACTCGACTTCTTTTGGAATATCTTGAAGAAAAATATGAAGAGCATT
TGTATGAGCGCGATGAAGGTGATAAATGGCGAAACAAAAAGTTTGAATTGGGTTTGGAGTTTCCCAATCT
TCCTTATTATATTGATGGTGATGTTAAATTAACACAGTCTATGGCCATCATACGTTATATAGCTGACAAG
CACAACATGTTGGGTGGTTGTCCAAAAGAGCGTGCAGAGATTTCAATGCTTGAAGGAGCGGTTTTGGATA
TTAGATACGGTGTTTCGAGAATTGCATATAGTAAAGACTTTGAAACTCTCAAAGTTGATTTTCTTAGCAA
GCTACCTGAAATGCTGAAAATGTTCGAAGATCGTTTATGTCATAAAACATATTTAAATGGTGATCATGTA
ACCCATCCTGACTTCATGTTGTATGACGCTCTTGATGTTGTTTTATACATGGACCCAATGTGCCTGGATG
CGTTCCCAAAATTAGTTTGTTTTAAAAAACGTATTGAAGCTATCCCACAAATTGATAAGTACTTGAAATC
CAGCAAGTATATAGCATGGCCTTTGCAGGGCTGGCAAGCCACGTTTGGTGGTGGCGACCATCCTCCAAAA
TCGGATCTGGTTCCGCGTGGATCCCTGTCCCCCAGCCCTACCTCGCAGCGCAGCCGTGGCCGTGCTTCCT
CTCACTCATCCCAGACACAGGGTGGGGGCAGCGTCACCAAAAAGCGCAAACTGGAGTCCACTGAGAGCCG
CAGCAGCTTCTCACAGCACGCACGCACTAGCGGGCGCGTGGCCGTGGAGGAGGTGGATGAGGAGGGCAAG
TTTGTCCGGCTGCGCAACAAGTCCAATGAGGACCAGTCCATGGGCAATTGGCAGATCAAGCGCCAGAATG
GAGATGATCCCTTGCTGACTTACCGGTTCCCACCAAAGTTCACCCTGAAGGCTGGGCAGGTGGTGACGAT
CTGGGCTGCAGGAGCTGGGGCCACCCACAGCCCCCCTACCGACCTGGTGTGGAAGGCACAGAACACCTGG
GGCTGCGGGAACAGCCTGCGTACGGCTCTCATCAACTCCACTGGGGAAGAAGTGGCCATGCGCAAGCTGG
TGCGCTCAGTGACTGTGGTTGAGGACGACGAGGATGAGGATGGAGATGACCTGCTCCATCACCACCACTG
ATCCCACTGCAGCAGCTCGGGGGACCCCGCTGAGTACAACCTGCGCTCGCGCACCGTGCTGTGCGGGACC
TGCGGGCAGCCTGCCGACAAGGCATCTGCCAGCGGCTCAGGAGCCCAGGTGGGCGGACCCATCTCCTCTG
GCTCTTCTGCCTCCAGTGTCACGGTCACTCGCAGCTACCGCAGTGTGGGGGGCAGTGGGGGTGGCAGCTT
CGGGGACAATCTGGTCACCCGCTCCTACTAACTGGGCAAAAGGGCGAATTCTGCAGATATCCATCACACT
GGCGGCCGCTCGAGCGGCCGCATCGTGACTGACTGACGATCTGCCTCGCGCGTTTCGGTGATGACGGTGA
AAACCTCTGACACATGCAGCTCCCGGAGACGGTCACAGCTTGTCTGTAAGCGGATGCCGGGAGCAGACAA
GCCCGTCAGGGCGCGTCAGCGGGTGTTGGCGGGTGTCGGGGCGCAGCCATGACCCAGTCACGTAGCGATA
GCGGAGTGTATAATTCTTGAAGACGAAAGGGCCTCGTGATACGCCTATTTTTATAGGTTAATGTCATGAT
AATAATGGTTTCTTAGACGTCAGGTGGCACTTTTCGGGGAAATGTGCGCGGAACCCCTATTTGTTTATTT
TTCTAAATACATTCAAATATGTATCCGCTCATGAGACAATAACCCTGATAAATGCTTCAATAATATTGAA
AAAGGAAGAGTATGAGTATTCAACATTTCCGTGTCGCCCTTATTCCCTTTTTTGCGGCATTTTGCCTTCC
TGTTTTTGCTCACCCAGAAACGCTGGTGAAAGTAAAAGATGCTGAAGATCAGTTGGGTGCACGAGTGGGT
TACATCGAACTGGATCTCAACAGCGGTAAGATCCTTGAGAGTTTTCGCCCCGAAGAACGTTTTCCAATGA
TGAGCACTTTTAAAGTTCTGCTATGTGGCGCGGTATTATCCCGTGTTGACGCCGGGCAAGAGCAACTCGG
TCGCCGCATACACTATTCTCAGAATGACTTGGTTGAGTACTCACCAGTCACAGAAAAGCATCTTACGGAT
GGCATGACAGTAAGAGAATTATGCAGTGCTGCCATAACCATGAGTGATAACACTGCGGCCAACTTACTTC
TGACAACGATCGGAGGACCGAAGGAGCTAACCGCTTTTTTGCACAACATGGGGGATCATGTAACTCGCCT
TGATCGTTGGGAACCGGAGCTGAATGAAGCCATACCAAACGACGAGCGTGACACCACGATGCCTGCAGCA
ATGGCAACAACGTTGCGCAAACTATTAACTGGCGAACTACTTACTCTAGCTTCCCGGCAACAATTAATAG
ACTGGATGGAGGCGGATAAAGTTGCAGGACCACTTCTGCGCTCGGCCCTTCCGGCTGGCTGGTTTATTGC
TGATAAATCTGGAGCCGGTGAGCGTGGGTCTCGCGGTATCATTGCAGCACTGGGGCCAGATGGTAAGCCC
TCCCGTATCGTAGTTATCTACACGACGGGGAGTCAGGCAACTATGGATGAACGAAATAGACAGATCGCTG
AGATAGGTGCCTCACTGATTAAGCATTGGTAACTGTCAGACCAAGTTTACTCATATATACTTTAGATTGA
TTTAAAACTTCATTTTTAATTTAAAAGGATCTAGGTGAAGATCCTTTTTGATAATCTCATGACCAAAATC
CCTTAACGTGAGTTTTCGTTCCACTGAGCGTCAGACCCCGTAGAAAAGATCAAAGGATCTTCTTGAGATC
CTTTTTTTCTGCGCGTAATCTGCTGCTTGCAAACAAAAAAACCACCGCTACCAGCGGTGGTTTGTTTGCC
GGATCAAGAGCTACCAACTCTTTTTCCGAAGGTAACTGGCTTCAGCAGAGCGCAGATACCAAATACTGTC
CTTCTAGTGTAGCCGTAGTTAGGCCACCACTTCAAGAACTCTGTAGCACCGCCTACATACCTCGCTCTGC
TAATCCTGTTACCAGTGGCTGCTGCCAGTGGCGATAAGTCGTGTCTTACCGGGTTGGACTCAAGACGATA
GTTACCGGATAAGGCGCAGCGGTCGGGCTGAACGGGGGGTTCGTGCACACAGCCCAGCTTGGAGCGAACG
ACCTACACCGAACTGAGATACCTACAGCGTGAGCTATGAGAAAGCGCCACGCTTCCCGAAGGGAGAAAGG
CGGACAGGTATCCGGTAAGCGGCAGGGTCGGAACAGGAGAGCGCACGAGGGAGCTTCCAGGGGGAAACGC
CTGGTATCTTTATAGTCCTGTCGGGTTTCGCCACCTCTGACTTGAGCGTCGATTTTTGTGATGCTCGTCA
GGGGGGCGGAGCCTATGGAAAAACGCCAGCAACGCGGCCTTTTTACGGTTCCTGGCCTTTTGCTGGCCTT
TTGCTCACATGTTCTTTCCTGCGTTATCCCCTGATTCTGTGGATAACCGTATTACCGCCTTTGAGTGAGC
TGATACCGCTCGCCGCAGCCGAACGACCGAGCGCAGCGAGTCAGTGAGCGAGGAAGCGGAAGAGCGCCTG
ATGCGGTATTTTCTCCTTACGCATCTGTGCGGTATTTCACACCGCATAAATTCCGACACCATCGAATGGC
GCAAAACCTTTCGCGGTATGGCATGATAGCGCCCGGAAGAGAGTCAATTCAGGGTGGTGAATGTGAAACC
AGTAACGTTATACGATGTCGCAGAGTATGCCGGTGTCTCTTATCAGACCGTTTCCCGCGTGGTGAACCAG
GCCAGCCACGTTTCTGCGAAAACGCGGGAAAAAGTGGAAGCGGCGATGGCGGAGCTGAATTACATTCCCA
ACCGCGTGGCACAACAACTGGCGGGCAAACAGTCGTTGCTGATTGGCGTTGCCACCTCCAGTCTGGCCCT
GCACGCGCCGTCGCAAATTGTCGCGGCGATTAAATCTCGCGCCGATCAACTGGGTGCCAGCGTGGTGGTG
TCGATGGTAGAACGAAGCGGCGTCGAAGCCTGTAAAGCGGCGGTGCACAATCTTCTCGCGCAACGCGTCA
GTGGGCTGATCATTAACTATCCGCTGGATGACCAGGATGCCATTGCTGTGGAAGCTGCCTGCACTAATGT
TCCGGCGTTATTTCTTGATGTCTCTGACCAGACACCCATCAACAGTATTATTTTCTCCCATGAAGACGGT
ACGCGACTGGGCGTGGAGCATCTGGTCGCATTGGGTCACCAGCAAATCGCGCTGTTAGCGGGCCCATTAA
GTTCTGTCTCGGCGCGTCTGCGTCTGGCTGGCTGGCATAAATATCTCACTCGCAATCAAATTCAGCCGAT
AGCGGAACGGGAAGGCGACTGGAGTGCCATGTCCGGTTTTCAACAAACCATGCAAATGCTGAATGAGGGC
ATCGTTCCCACTGCGATGCTGGTTGCCAACGATCAGATGGCGCTGGGCGCAATGCGCGCCATTACCGAGT
CCGGGCTGCGCGTTGGTGCGGATATCTCGGTAGTGGGATACGACGATACCGAAGACAGCTCATGTTATAT
CCCGCCGTTAACCACCATCAAACAGGATTTTCGCCTGCTGGGGCAAACCAGCGTGGACCGCTTGCTGCAA
CTCTCTCAGGGCCAGGCGGTGAAGGGCAATCAGCTGTTGCCCGTCTCACTGGTGAAAAGAAAAACCACCC
TGGCGCCCAATACGCAAACCGCCTCTCCCCGCGCGTTGGCCGATTCATTAATGCAGCTGGCACGACAGGT
TTCCCGACTGGAAAGCGGGCAGTGAGCGCAACGCAATTAATGTAAGTTAGCTCACTCATTAGGCACCCCA
GGCTTTACACTTTATGCTTCCGGCTCGTATGTTGTGTGGAATTGTGAGCGGATAACAATTTCACACAGGA
AACAGCTATGACCATGATTACGGATTCACTGGCCGTCGTTTTACAACGTCGTGACTGGGAAAACCCTGGC
GTTACCCAACTTAATCGCCTTGCAGCACATCCCCCTTTCGCCAGCTGGCGTAATAGCGAAGAGGCCCGCA
CCGATCGCCCTTCCCAACAGTTGCGCAGCCTGAATGGCGAATGGCGCTTTGCCTGGTTTCCGGCACCAGA
AGCGGTGCCGGAAAGCTGGCTGGAGTGCGATCTTCCTGAGGCCGATACTGTCGTCGTCCCCTCAAACTGG
CAGATGCACGGTTACGATGCGCCCATCTACACCAACGTGACCTATCCCATTACGGTCAATCCGCCGTTTG
TTCCCACGGAGAATCCGACGGGTTGTTACTCGCTCACATTTAATGTTGATGAAAGCTGGCTACAGGAAGG
CCAGACGCGAATTATTTTTGATGGCGTTGGAATTA
Features (pLannotate 1.2.2; 17 found; start..end, strand, type, name):
    182..210     +  promoter       tac promoter: strong E. coli promoter; hybrid between the trp and lac UV5 promoters
    218..234     +  protein_bind   lac operator: The lac repressor binds to the lac operator to inhibit transcription in E. coli. This inhibition can be relieved by adding lactose or isopropyl-β-D-thiogalactopyranoside (IPTG). lac repressor encoded by lacI
    257..910     +  CDS            GST26_SCHJA: Experimental evidence at protein level: Swiss-Prot protein existence level 1. GST isoenzymes appear to play a central role in the parasite detoxification system. Other functions are also suspected including a role in increasing the solubility of haematin in the parasite gut. From Schistosoma japonicum (Blood fluke).
    983..1717    +  CDS            LMNA (fragment): LMNA_HUMAN - Also known as LMN1. Experimental evidence at protein level: Swiss-Prot protein existence level 1. Prelamin-A/C can accelerate smooth muscle cell senescence. It acts to disrupt mitosis and induce DNA damage in vascular smooth muscle cells (VSMCs), leading to mitotic failure, genomic instability, and premature senescence. From Homo sapiens (Human).
   1791..1830    +  CDS            rop (fragment): Rop protein, which maintains plasmids at low copy number; rop
   1932..1972    +  misc_feature   bom (fragment): basis of mobility region from pBR322
   2077..2181    +  promoter       AmpR promoter: bla
   2182..3042    +  CDS            AmpR: β-lactamase; bla; confers resistance to ampicillin, carbenicillin, and related antibiotics
   3213..3801    +  rep_origin     ori: high-copy-number ColE1/pMB1/pBR322/pUC origin of replication
   3987..4038    -  misc_feature   bom (fragment): basis of mobility region from pBR322
   4045..4122    +  promoter       lacI promoter: lacI
   4123..5205    +  CDS            lacI: lac repressor; lacI; The lac repressor binds to the lac operator to inhibit transcription in E. coli. This inhibition can be relieved by adding lactose or isopropyl-β-D-thiogalactopyranoside (IPTG).
   5218..5239    +  protein_bind   CAP binding site: CAP binding activates transcription in the presence of cAMP. E. coli catabolite activator protein
   5254..5284    +  promoter       lac promoter: promoter for the E. coli lac operon
   5292..5308    +  protein_bind   lac operator: The lac repressor binds to the lac operator to inhibit transcription in E. coli. This inhibition can be relieved by adding lactose or isopropyl-β-D-thiogalactopyranoside (IPTG). lac repressor encoded by lacI
   5328..5501    +  CDS            lacZα: LacZα fragment of β-galactosidase; lacZ fragment
   5765..106     -  CDS            yciV (fragment) (across the origin): RNAAM_ECOLI - Also known as trpH From Escherichia coli (strain K12).
