[The description below was written by a language model from this plasmid's Addgene catalogue record and pLannotate feature annotations shown in this document.]
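Description:
pACS69 is a bacterial expression plasmid built on the pGEX4t1 backbone for producing a fragment of human lamin A (residues 389-566, from the LMNA gene) as a fusion to glutathione S-transferase. It replicates in E. coli from a high-copy ColE1/pMB1-type origin and is selected with ampicillin through the β-lactamase (AmpR) gene and its own promoter. The catalogue lists a total size of 5,757 bp, while the sequenced record is 5,775 nt, a small discrepancy that may relate to the sequence changes the depositor reports.

Expression is driven by the tac promoter, a strong trp/lac hybrid, followed by a lac operator. The plasmid carries its own lacI gene and promoter, so the lac repressor keeps transcription off until it is relieved by IPTG. Downstream lies the Schistosoma japonicum GST coding sequence, which places the tag at the N terminus, and then the lamin A fragment, inserted between the BamHI and EcoRI sites, both of which are retained. The annotated LMNA match spans about 735 nt, somewhat less than the 803 bp stated for the insert. The depositor notes deviations from the expected sequence: a deletion of P100, G101 and S102, a T103A substitution, and a nine-residue insertion downstream of lamin A. Remaining annotations (lacZα with a lac promoter and operator, and fragments of rop, bom and yciV) are backbone remnants with no role in the design.

The GST tag allows affinity capture of the recombinant protein on glutathione resin, making the construct suited to purification or pull-down binding assays with this C-terminal portion of lamin A. The record itself gives no specific application beyond the fusion protein, although the associated study concerns determinants of nuclear size and shape.
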