Addgene plasmid #204584: pACS69
Purpose: GST-lamin A (389-566)
Depositing lab: Tom Misteli. Depositing organization: National Cancer Institute (NCI). Publication: Identification of epigenetic modulators as determinants of nuclear size and shape. Schibler AC, Jevtic P, Pegoraro G, Levy DL, Misteli T. Elife. 2023 May 23;12:e80653. doi: 10.7554/eLife.80653. PubMed 37219077.
Backbone
  Vector backbone: pGEX4t1
  Backbone size w/o insert (bp): 4954
  Total vector size (bp): 5757
  Vector type: Bacterial Expression
Growth in bacteria
  Bacterial resistance: Ampicillin, 100 μg/mL
  Growth temperature: 37°C
  Growth strain: DH5alpha
  Copy number: High Copy
Gene/Insert
  Gene/Insert name: lamin A (389-566)
  Species: H. sapiens (human)
  Insert size (bp): 803
  GenBank ID: 4000
  Tag / fusion protein: GST-lamin A (389-566) (N terminal on backbone)
  Entrez Gene: LMNA (a.k.a. CDCD1, CDDC, CMD1A, CMT2B1, EMD2, FPL, FPLD, FPLD2, HGPS, IDC, LDP1, LFP, LGMD1B, LMN1, LMNC, LMNL1, MADA, PRO1)
  Cloning method: Restriction Enzyme; 5′ cloning site BamHI (not destroyed); 3′ cloning site EcoRI (not destroyed)
  Sequencing primers: 5′ pGEX5'; 3′ pGEX3'
Terms and licenses: Academic/Nonprofit Terms; Industry Terms: Not Available to Industry
Depositor comments: We found a deletion of P100, G101, and S102 aa's, and an insertion of 9 aa's and a T103A mutation downstream of lamin A.
How to cite: pACS69 was a gift from Tom Misteli (Addgene plasmid # 204584 ; http://n2t.net/addgene:204584 ; RRID:Addgene_204584)
