>Addgene plasmid #204584 | pACS69 | depositor partial sequence | sequence record 409010 | GST-lamin A (389-566)
CTGTCCCCCAGCCCTACCTCGCAGCGCAGCCGTGGCCGTGCTTCCTCTCACTCATCCCAGACACAGGGTG
GGGGCAGCGTCACCAAAAAGCGCAAACTGGAGTCCACTGAGAGCCGCAGCAGCTTCTCACAGCACGCACG
CACTAGCGGGCGCGTGGCCGTGGAGGAGGTGGATGAGGAGGGCAAGTTTGTCCGGCTGCGCAACAAGTCC
AATGAGGACCAGTCCATGGGCAATTGGCAGATCAAGCGCCAGAATGGAGATGATCCCTTGCTGACTTACC
GGTTCCCACCAAAGTTCACCCTGAAGGCTGGGCAGGTGGTGACGATCTGGGCTGCAGGAGCTGGGGCCAC
CCACAGCCCCCCTACCGACCTGGTGTGGAAGGCACAGAACACCTGGGGCTGCGGGAACAGCCTGCGTACG
GCTCTCATCAACTCCACTGGGGAAGAAGTGGCCATGCGCAAGCTGGTGCGCTCAGTGACTGTGGTTGAGG
ACGACGAGGATGAGGATGGAGATGACCTGCTCCATCACCACCACTGATCCCACTGCAGCAGCTCGGGGGA
CCCCGCTGAGTACAACCTGCGCTCGCGCACCGTGCTGTGCGGGACCTGCGGGCAGCCTGCCGACAAGGCA
TCTGCCAGCGGCTCAGGAGCCCAGGTGGGCGGACCCATCTCCTCTGGCTCTTCTGCCTCCAGTGTCACGG
TCACTCGCAGCTACCGCAGTGTGGGGGGCAGTGGGGGTGGCAGCTTCGGGGACAATCTGGTCACCCGCTC
CTACTAACTGGGCAAAAGGGC
